>Addgene plasmid #76480 | BRAF gRNA (BRDN0001146266) | addgene full sequence | sequence record 185920 | Addgene Assembled Sequence
CCCGGGTGCAAAGATGGATAAAGTTTTAAACAGAGAGGAATCTTTGCAGCTAATGGACCTTCTAGGTCTT
GAAAGGAGTGGGAATTGGCTCCGGTGCCCGTCAGTGGGCAGAGCGCACATCGCCCACAGTCCCCGAGAAG
TTGGGGGGAGGGGTCGGCAATTGATCCGGTGCCTAGAGAAGGTGGCGCGGGGTAAACTGGGAAAGTGATG
TCGTGTACTGGCTCCGCCTTTTTCCCGAGGGTGGGGGAGAACCGTATATAAGTGCAGTAGTCGCCGTGAA
CGTTCTTTTTCGCAACGGGTTTGCCGCCAGAACACAGGTAAGTGCCGTGTGTGGTTCCCGCGGGCCTGGC
CTCTTTACGGGTTATGGCCCTTGCGTGCCTTGAATTACTTCCACCTGGCTGCAGTACGTGATTCTTGATC
CCGAGCTTCGGGTTGGAAGTGGGTGGGAGAGTTCGAGGCCTTGCGCTTAAGGAGCCCCTTCGCCTCGTGC
TTGAGTTGAGGCCTGGCCTGGGCGCTGGGGCCGCCGCGTGCGAATCTGGTGGCACCTTCGCGCCTGTCTC
GCTGCTTTCGATAAGTCTCTAGCCATTTAAAATTTTTGATGACCTGCTGCGACGCTTTTTTTCTGGCAAG
ATAGTCTTGTAAATGCGGGCCAAGATCTGCACACTGGTATTTCGGTTTTTGGGGCCGCGGGCGGCGACGG
GGCCCGTGCGTCCCAGCGCACATGTTCGGCGAGGCGGGGCCTGCGAGCGCGGCCACCGAGAATCGGACGG
GGGTAGTCTCAAGCTGGCCGGCCTGCTCTGGTGCCTGGCCTCGCGCCGCCGTGTATCGCCCCGCCCTGGG
CGGCAAGGCTGGCCCGGTCGGCACCAGTTGCGTGAGCGGAAAGATGGCCGCTTCCCGGCCCTGCTGCAGG
GAGCTCAAAATGGAGGACGCGGCGCTCGGGAGAGCGGGCGGGTGAGTCACCCACACAAAGGAAAAGGGCC
TTTCCGTCCTCAGCCGTCGCTTCATGTGACTCCACGGAGTACCGGGCGCCGTCCAGGCACCTCGATTAGT
TCTCGAGCTTTTGGAGTACGTCGTCTTTAGGTTGGGGGGAGGGGTTTTATGCGATGGAGTTTCCCCACAC
TGAGTGGGTGGAGACTGAAGTTAGGCCAGCTTGGCACTTGATGTAATTCTCCTTGGAATTTGCCCTTTTT
GAGTTTGGATCTTGGTTCATTCTCAAGCCTCAGACAGTGGTTCAAAGTTTTTTTCTTCCATTTCAGGTGT
CGTGACGTACGGCCACCATGACCGAGTACAAGCCCACGGTGCGCCTCGCCACCCGCGACGACGTCCCCAG
GGCCGTACGCACCCTCGCCGCCGCGTTCGCCGACTACCCCGCCACGCGCCACACCGTCGATCCGGACCGC
CACATCGAGCGGGTCACCGAGCTGCAAGAACTCTTCCTCACGCGCGTCGGGCTCGACATCGGCAAGGTGT
GGGTCGCGGACGACGGCGCCGCCGTGGCGGTCTGGACCACGCCGGAGAGCGTCGAAGCGGGGGCGGTGTT
CGCCGAGATCGGCCCGCGCATGGCCGAGTTGAGCGGTTCCCGGCTGGCCGCGCAGCAACAGATGGAAGGC
CTCCTGGCGCCGCACCGGCCCAAGGAGCCCGCGTGGTTCCTGGCCACCGTCGGAGTCTCGCCCGACCACC
AGGGCAAGGGTCTGGGCAGCGCCGTCGTGCTCCCCGGAGTGGAGGCGGCCGAGCGCGCCGGGGTGCCCGC
CTTCCTGGAGACCTCCGCGCCCCGCAACCTCCCCTTCTACGAGCGGCTCGGCTTCACCGTCACCGCCGAC
GTCGAGGTGCCCGAAGGACCGCGCACCTGGTGCATGACCCGCAAGCCCGGTGCCTGAACGCGTTAAGTCG
ACAATCAACCTCTGGATTACAAAATTTGTGAAAGATTGACTGGTATTCTTAACTATGTTGCTCCTTTTAC
GCTATGTGGATACGCTGCTTTAATGCCTTTGTATCATGCTATTGCTTCCCGTATGGCTTTCATTTTCTCC
TCCTTGTATAAATCCTGGTTGCTGTCTCTTTATGAGGAGTTGTGGCCCGTTGTCAGGCAACGTGGCGTGG
TGTGCACTGTGTTTGCTGACGCAACCCCCACTGGTTGGGGCATTGCCACCACCTGTCAGCTCCTTTCCGG
GACTTTCGCTTTCCCCCTCCCTATTGCCACGGCGGAACTCATCGCCGCCTGCCTTGCCCGCTGCTGGACA
GGGGCTCGGCTGTTGGGCACTGACAATTCCGTGGTGTTGTCGGGGAAATCATCGTCCTTTCCTTGGCTGC
TCGCCTGTGTTGCCACCTGGATTCTGCGCGGGACGTCCTTCTGCTACGTCCCTTCGGCCCTCAATCCAGC
GGACCTTCCTTCCCGCGGCCTGCTGCCGGCTCTGCGGCCTCTTCCGCGTCTTCGCCTTCGCCCTCAGACG
AGTCGGATCTCCCTTTGGGCCGCCTCCCCGCGTCGACTTTAAGACCAATGACTTACAAGGCAGCTGTAGA
TCTTAGCCACTTTTTAAAAGAAAAGGGGGGACTGGAAGGGCTAATTCACTCCCAACGAAGACAAGATCTG
CTTTTTGCTTGTACTGGGTCTCTCTGGTTAGACCAGATCTGAGCCTGGGAGCTCTCTGGCTAACTAGGGA
ACCCACTGCTTAAGCCTCAATAAAGCTTGCCTTGAGTGCTTCAAGTAGTGTGTGCCCGTCTGTTGTGTGA
CTCTGGTAACTAGAGATCCCTCAGACCCTTTTAGTCAGTGTGGAAAATCTCTAGCAGTACGTATAGTAGT
TCATGTCATCTTATTATTCAGTATTTATAACTTGCAAAGAAATGAATATCAGAGAGTGAGAGGAACTTGT
TTATTGCAGCTTATAATGGTTACAAATAAAGCAATAGCATCACAAATTTCACAAATAAAGCATTTTTTTC
ACTGCATTCTAGTTGTGGTTTGTCCAAACTCATCAATGTATCTTATCATGTCTGGCTCTAGCTATCCCGC
CCCTAACTCCGCCCATCCCGCCCCTAACTCCGCCCAGTTCCGCCCATTCTCCGCCCCATGGCTGACTAAT
TTTTTTTATTTATGCAGAGGCCGAGGCCGCCTCGGCCTCTGAGCTATTCCAGAAGTAGTGAGGAGGCTTT
TTTGGAGGCCTAGGGACGTACCCAATTCGCCCTATAGTGAGTCGTATTACGCGCGCTCACTGGCCGTCGT
TTTACAACGTCGTGACTGGGAAAACCCTGGCGTTACCCAACTTAATCGCCTTGCAGCACATCCCCCTTTC
GCCAGCTGGCGTAATAGCGAAGAGGCCCGCACCGATCGCCCTTCCCAACAGTTGCGCAGCCTGAATGGCG
AATGGG
[124 nt withheld, positions 3367-3490]
C
[91 nt withheld, positions 3492-3582]
A
[49 nt withheld, positions 3584-3632]
CCTTTGACGTTGGAGTCCACGTTCTTT
[37 nt withheld, positions 3660-3696]
ACCCTATCTCGGTCTATTCTTTTGATTTATAAGGGATTTTGCCGATTTCGGCCTATTGGTTAAAAAATGA
GCTGATTTAACAAAAATTTAACGCGAATTTTAACAAAATATTAACGCTTACAATTTAGGTGGCACTTTTC
GGGGAAATGTGCGCGGAACCCCTATTTGTTTATTTTTCTAAATACATTCAAATATGTATCCGCTCATGAG
ACAATAACCCTGATAAATGCTTCAATAATATTGAAAAAGGAAGAGTATGAGTATTCAACATTTCCGTGTC
GCCCTTATTCCCTTTTTTGCGGCATTTTGCCTTCCTGTTTTTGCTCACCCAGAAACGCTGGTGAAAGTAA
AAGATGCTGAAGATCAGTTGGGTGCACGAGTGGGTTACATCGAACTGGATCTCAACAGCGGTAAGATCCT
TGAGAGTTTTCGCCCCGAAGAACGTTTTCCAATGATGAGCACTTTTAAAGTTCTGCTATGTGGCGCGGTA
TTATCCCGTATTGACGCCGGGCAAGAGCAACTCGGTCGCCGCATACACTATTCTCAGAATGACTTGGTTG
AGTACTCACCAGTCACAGAAAAGCATCTTACGGATGGCATGACAGTAAGAGAATTATGCAGTGCTGCCAT
AACCATGAGTGATAACACTGCGGCCAACTTACTTCTGACAACGATCGGAGGACCGAAGGAGCTAACCGCT
TTTTTGCACAACATGGGGGATCATGTAACTCGCCTTGATCGTTGGGAACCGGAGCTGAATGAAGCCATAC
CAAACGACGAGCGTGACACCACGATGCCTGTAGCAATGGCAACAACGTTGCGCAAACTATTAACTGGCGA
ACTACTTACTCTAGCTTCCCGGCAACAATTAATAGACTGGATGGAGGCGGATAAAGTTGCAGGACCACTT
CTGCGCTCGGCCCTTCCGGCTGGCTGGTTTATTGCTGATAAATCTGGAGCCGGTGAGCGTGGGTCTCGCG
GTATCATTGCAGCACTGGGGCCAGATGGTAAGCCCTCCCGTATCGTAGTTATCTACACGACGGGGAGTCA
GGCAACTATGGATGAACGAAATAGACAGATCGCTGAGATAGGTGCCTCACTGATTAAGCATTGGTAACTG
TCAGACCAAGTTTACTCATATATACTTTAGATTGATTTAAAACTTCATTTTTAATTTAAAAGGATCTAGG
TGAAGATCCTTTTTGATAATCTCATGACCAAAATCCCTTAACGTGAGTTTTCGTTCCACTGAGCGTCAGA
CCCCGTAGAAAAGATCAAAGGATCTTCTTGAGATCCTTTTTTTCTGCGCGTAATCTGCTGCTTGCAAACA
AAAAAACCACCGCTACCAGCGGTGGTTTGTTTGCCGGATCAAGAGCTACCAACTCTTTTTCCGAAGGTAA
CTGGCTTCAGCAGAGCGCAGATACCAAATACTGTTCTTCTAGTGTAGCCGTAGTTAGGCCACCACTTCAA
GAACTCTGTAGCACCGCCTACATACCTCGCTCTGCTAATCCTGTTACCAGTGGCTGCTGCCAGTGGCGAT
AAGTCGTGTCTTACCGGGTTGGACTCAAGACGATAGTTACCGGATAAGGCGCAGCGGTCGGGCTGAACGG
GGGGTTCGTGCACACAGCCCAGCTTGGAGCGAACGACCTACACCGAACTGAGATACCTACAGCGTGAGCT
ATGAGAAAGCGCCACGCTTCCCGAAGGGAGAAAGGCGGACAGGTATCCGGTAAGCGGCAGGGTCGGAACA
GGAGAGCGCACGAGGGAGCTTCCAGGGGGAAACGCCTGGTATCTTTATAGTCCTGTCGGGTTTCGCCACC
TCTGACTTGAGCGTCGATTTTTGTGATGCTCGTCAGGGGGGCGGAGCCTATGGAAAAACGCCAGCAACGC
GGCCTTTTTACGGTTCCTGGCCTTTTGCTGGCCTTTTGCTCACATGTTCTTTCCTGCGTTATCCCCTGAT
TCTGTGGATAACCGTATTACCGCCTTTGAGTGAGCTGATACCGCTCGCCGCAGCCGAACGACCGAGCGCA
GCGAGTCAGTGAGCGAGGAAGCGGAAGAGCGCCCAATACGCAAACCGCCTCTCCCCGCGCGTTGGCCGAT
TCATTAATGCAGCTGGCACGACAGGTTTCCCGACTGGAAAGCGGGCAGTGAGCGCAACGCAATTAATGTG
AGTTAGCTCACTCATTAGGCACCCCAGGCTTTACACTTTATGCTTCCGGCTCGTATGTTGTGTGGAATTG
TGAGCGGATAACAATTTCACACAGGAAACAGCTATGACCATGATTACGCCAAGCGCGCAATTAACCCTCA
CTAAAGGGAACAAAAGCTGGAGCTGCAAGCTTAATGTAGTCTTATGCAATACTCTTGTAGTCTTGCAACA
TGGTAACGATGAGTTAGCAACATGCCTTACAAGGAGAGAAAAAGCACCGTGCATGCCGATTGGTGGAAGT
AAGGTGGTACGATCGTGCCTTATTAGGAAGGCAACAGACGGGTCTGACATGGATTGGACGAACCACTGAA
TTGCCGCATTGCAGAGATATTGTATTTAAGTGCCTAGCTCGATACATAAACGGGTCTCTCTGGTTAGACC
AGATCTGAGCCTGGGAGCTCTCTGGCTAACTAGGGAACCCACTGCTTAAGCCTCAATAAAGCTTGCCTTG
AGTGCTTCAAGTAGTGTGTGCCCGTCTGTTGTGTGACTCTGGTAACTAGAGATCCCTCAGACCCTTTTAG
TCAGTGTGGAAAATCTCTAGCAGTGGCGCCCGAACAGGGACTTGAAAGCGAAAGGGAAACCAGAGGAGCT
CTCTCGACGCAGGACTCGGCTTGCTGAAGCGCGCACGGCAAGAGGCGAGGGGCGGCGACTGGTGAGTACG
CCAAAAATTTTGACTAGCGGAGGCTAGAAGGAGAGAGATGGGTGCGAGAGCGTCAGTATTAAGCGGGGGA
GAATTAGATCGCGATGGGAAAAAATTCGGTTAAGGCCAGGGGGAAAGAAAAAATATAAATTAAAACATAT
AGTATGGGCAAGCAGGGAGCTAGAACGATTCGCAGTTAATCCTGGCCTGTTAGAAACATCAGAAGGCTGT
AGACAAATACTGGGACAGCTACAACCATCCCTTCAGACAGGATCAGAAGAACTTAGATCATTATATAATA
CAGTAGCAACCCTCTATTGTGTGCATCAAAGGATAGAGATAAAAGACACCAAGGAAGCTTTAGACAAGAT
AGAGGAAGAGCAAAACAAAAGTAAGACCACCGCACAGCAAGCGGCCGCTGATCTTCAGACCTGGAGGAGG
AGATATGAGGGACAATTGGAGAAGTGAATTATATAAATATAAAGTAGTAAAAATTGAACCATTAGGAGTA
GCACCCACCAAGGCAAAGAGAAGAGTGGTGCAGAGAGAAAAAAGAGCAGTGGGAATAGGAGCTTTGTTCC
TTGGGTTCTTGGGAGCAGCAGGAAGCACTATGGGCGCAGCGTCAATGACGCTGACGGTACAGGCCAGACA
ATTATTGTCTGGTATAGTGCAGCAGCAGAACAATTTGCTGAGGGCTATTGAGGCGCAACAGCATCTGTTG
CAACTCACAGTCTGGGGCATCAAGCAGCTCCAGGCAAGAATCCTGGCTGTGGAAAGATACCTAAAGGATC
AACAGCTCCTGGGGATTTGGGGTTGCTCTGGAAAACTCATTTGCACCACTGCTGTGCCTTGGAATGCTAG
TTGGAGTAATAAATCTCTGGAACAGATTTGGAATCACACGACCTGGATGGAGTGGGACAGAGAAATTAAC
AATTACACAAGCTTAATACACTCCTTAATTGAAGAATCGCAAAACCAGCAAGAAAAGAATGAACAAGAAT
TATTGGAATTAGATAAATGGGCAAGTTTGTGGAATTGGTTTAACATAACAAATTGGCTGTGGTATATAAA
ATTATTCATAATGATAGTAGGAGGCTTGGTAGGTTTAAGAATAGTTTTTGCTGTACTTTCTATAGTGAAT
AGAGTTAGGCAGGGATATTCACCATTATCGTTTCAGACCCACCTCCCAACCCCGAGGGGACCCAGAGAGG
GCCTATTTCCCATGATTCCTTCATATTTGCATATACGATACAAGGCTGTTAGAGAGATAATTAGAATTAA
TTTGACTGTAAACACAAAGATATTAGTACAAAATACGTGACGTAGAAAGTAATAATTTCTTGGGTAGTTT
GCAGTTTTAAAATTATGTTTTAAAATGGACTATCATATGCTTACCGTAACTTGAAAGTATTTCGATTTCT
TGGCTTTATATATCTTGTGGAAAGGACGAAACACCGTCATAATTAACACACATCAGGTTTTAGAGCTAGA
AATAGCAAGTTAAAATAAGGCTAGTCCGTTATCAACTTGAAAAAGTGGCACCGAGTCGGTGCTTTTTTAA
GCTTGGCGTAACTAGATCTTGAGACAAATGGCAGTATTCATCCACAATTTTAAAAGAAAAGGGGGGATTG
GGGGGTACAGTGCAGGGGAAAGAATAGTAGACATAATAGCAACAGACATACAAACTAAAGAATTACAAAA
ACAAATTACAAAAATTCAAAATTTTCGGGTTTATTACAGGGACAGCAGAGATCCACTTTGGCGCCGGCTC
GAGGGGG
Features (pLannotate 1.2.2; 29 found; start..end, strand, type, name):
     14..80      +  CDS            small t antigen (fragment): SV40 (simian virus 40) small t antigen
    106..317     +  promoter       EF-1α core promoter: core promoter for human elongation factor EF-1α
    318..1256    +  intron         EF-1α intron A: intron upstream of the start codon of human EF-1α
   1278..1877    +  CDS            PuroR (fragment): puromycin N-acetyltransferase; pac from Streptomyces; confers resistance to puromycin
   1893..2481    +  misc_feature   WPRE: woodchuck hepatitis virus posttranscriptional regulatory element
   2532..2551    +  misc_feature   cPPT/CTS (fragment): central polypurine tract and central termination sequence of HIV-1
   2553..2786    +  LTR            3' LTR (ΔU3): self-inactivating 3' long terminal repeat (LTR) from HIV-1
   2864..2985    +  polyA_signal   SV40 poly(A) signal: SV40 polyadenylation signal
   3025..3160    +  rep_origin     SV40 ori: SV40 origin of replication
   3181..3199    -  promoter       T7 promoter: promoter for bacteriophage T7 RNA polymerase
   3207..3362    +  CDS            lacZα (fragment): LacZα fragment of β-galactosidase; lacZ fragment
   3367..3795    +  rep_origin     f1 ori (sequence partly withheld): f1 bacteriophage origin of replication; arrow indicates direction of (+) strand synthesis
   3848..3952    +  promoter       AmpR promoter: bla
   3953..4813    +  CDS            AmpR: β-lactamase; bla; confers resistance to ampicillin, carbenicillin, and related antibiotics
   4984..5572    +  rep_origin     ori: high-copy-number ColE1/pMB1/pBR322/pUC origin of replication
   5755..5847    +  CDS            lacI (fragment): lac repressor; lacI; The lac repressor binds to the lac operator to inhibit transcription in E. coli. This inhibition can be relieved by adding lactose or isopropyl-β-D-thiogalactopyranoside (IPTG).
   5860..5881    +  protein_bind   CAP binding site: CAP binding activates transcription in the presence of cAMP. E. coli catabolite activator protein
   5896..5926    +  promoter       lac promoter: promoter for the E. coli lac operon
   5934..5950    +  protein_bind   lac operator: The lac repressor binds to the lac operator to inhibit transcription in E. coli. This inhibition can be relieved by adding lactose or isopropyl-β-D-thiogalactopyranoside (IPTG). lac repressor encoded by lacI
   5995..6013    +  promoter       T3 promoter: promoter for bacteriophage T3 RNA polymerase
   6041..6267    +  promoter       RSV promoter: Rous sarcoma virus enhancer/promoter
   6268..6448    +  LTR            5' LTR (truncated): truncated 5' long terminal repeat (LTR) from HIV-1
   6495..6620    +  misc_feature   HIV-1 Ψ: packaging signal of human immunodeficiency virus type 1
   6604..6967    +  CDS            HIV-1 gag (fragment): gag protein from human immunodeficiency virus 1; gag
   7113..7346    +  misc_feature   RRE: The Rev response element (RRE) of HIV-1 allows for Rev-dependent mRNA export from the nucleus to the cytoplasm.
   7723..7749    +  CDS            Rev (fragment): human immunodeficiency virus 1 (HIV-1) Rev protein; rev; enhances nuclear export of unspliced and incompletely spliced viral mRNAs
   7753..7993    +  promoter       U6 promoter: RNA polymerase III promoter for human U6 snRNA
   8023..8098    +  misc_RNA       gRNA scaffold: guide RNA scaffold for the Streptococcus pyogenes CRISPR/Cas9 system
   8154..8271    +  misc_feature   cPPT/CTS: central polypurine tract and central termination sequence of HIV-1
