[The description below was written by a language model from this plasmid's Addgene catalogue record and pLannotate feature annotations shown in this document.]
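Description:
BRAF gRNA (BRDN0001146266) is a third-generation lentiviral guide RNA plasmid built on the lentiGuide-Puro backbone, carrying a single CRISPR guide designed against the human BRAF reference transcript. It is propagated in E. coli as a high-copy plasmid through a ColE1/pUC-type origin with ampicillin selection (AmpR under its own bla promoter). The backbone also carries an f1 origin, an SV40 origin and poly(A) signal, and leftover lac and T7/T3 promoter elements from the parental cloning vector.

The viral cassette is framed by an RSV promoter fused to a truncated HIV-1 5' LTR, which drives Tat-independent production of the genomic RNA in packaging cells, and a self-inactivating ΔU3 3' LTR that disables LTR promoter activity after integration. Between them lie the Ψ packaging signal with a partial gag fragment, the Rev response element for Rev-dependent nuclear export, and a cPPT/CTS that aids nuclear import of the provirus. The payload consists of two expression units. A human U6 RNA polymerase III promoter transcribes the BRAF-targeting spacer fused to the Streptococcus pyogenes Cas9 guide scaffold. Downstream, an EF-1α core promoter with its intron A drives the puromycin N-acetyltransferase gene for selection of transduced mammalian cells, followed by a WPRE to enhance transcript expression.

The plasmid does not encode Cas9, so it is meant for use with a separate Cas9 lentivector or in cells that already express Cas9. In that setting it directs cleavage and knockout of BRAF. It belongs to a human kinome gRNA collection built using optimized sgRNA design rules.
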