Addgene plasmid #76480: BRAF gRNA (BRDN0001146266)
Purpose: 3rd generation lentiviral gRNA plasmid targeting human BRAF
Depositing lab: John Doench & David Root. Depositing organization: Broad Institute. Publication: Optimized sgRNA design to maximize activity and minimize off-target effects of CRISPR-Cas9. Doench JG, Fusi N, Sullender M, Hegde M, Vaimberg EW, Donovan KF, Smith I, Tothova Z, Wilen C, Orchard R, Virgin HW, Listgarten J, Root DE. Nat Biotechnol. 2016 Jan 18. doi: 10.1038/nbt.3437. PubMed 26780180.
Backbone
  Vector backbone: lentiGuide-Puro
  Backbone manufacturer: Zhang Lab (Addgene plasmid # 52963)
  Vector type: Mammalian Expression, Lentiviral, CRISPR
  Selectable markers: Puromycin
Growth in bacteria
  Bacterial resistance: Ampicillin, 100 μg/mL
  Growth temperature: 37°C
  Growth strain: DH5alpha
  Copy number: High Copy
Gene/Insert
  Gene/Insert name: BRAF (alt names: BRAF; NM_004333.4)
  gRNA/shRNA sequence: TCATAATTAACACACATCAG
  Species: H. sapiens (human)
  Entrez Gene: BRAF (a.k.a. B-RAF1, B-raf, BRAF-1, BRAF1, NS7, RAFB1)
  Promoter: hU6
  Cloning method: Unknown
  Sequencing primers: 5′ U6-F; 3′ pS2-R
Terms and licenses: Academic/Nonprofit Terms; Industry Terms: Not Available to Industry
Depositor comments: The gRNA was designed to target the following Genbank reference sequence(s): NM_004333.4. Note that this plasmid does NOT contain Cas9. It should be used in conjunction with lentiCas9-Blast (Addgene #52962) or otherwise with cell lines already expressing Cas9. Browse the full kinome gRNA library at http://www.addgene.org/pooled-library/broadgpp-human-kinome/ or visit http://www.broadinstitute.org/rnai/public/ for detailed protocols and information.
How to cite: BRAF gRNA (BRDN0001146266) was a gift from John Doench & David Root (Addgene plasmid # 76480 ; http://n2t.net/addgene:76480 ; RRID:Addgene_76480)
