>Addgene plasmid #76480 | BRAF gRNA (BRDN0001146266) | depositor partial sequence | sequence record 143940 | Target Sequence
TCATAATTAACACACATCAG
