>Addgene plasmid #76480 | BRAF gRNA (BRDN0001146266) | addgene partial sequence | sequence record 185919 | hU6-F
TAGAAAGTAATAATTTCTTGGGTAGTTTGCAGTTTTAAAATTATGTTTTAAAATGGACTATCATATGCTT
ACCGTAACTTGAAAGTATTTCGATTTCTTGGCTTTATATATCTTGTGGAAAGGACGAAACACCGTCATAA
TTAACACACATCAGGTTTTAGAGCTAGAAATAGCAAGTTAAAATAAGGCTAGTCCGTTATCAACTTGAAA
AAGTGGCACCGAGTCGGTGCTTTTTTAAGCTTGGCGTAACTAGATCTTGAGACAAATGGCAGTATTCATC
CACAATTTTAAAAGAAAAGGGGGGATTGGGGGGTACAGTGCAGGGGAAAGAATAGTAGACATAATAGCAA
CAGACATACAAACTAAAGAATTACAAAAACAAATTACAAAAATTCAAAATTTTCGGGTTTATTACAGGGA
CAGCAGAGATCCACTTTGGCGCCGGCTCGAGGGGGCCCGGGTGCAAAGATGGATAAAGTTTTAAACAGAG
AGGAATCTTTGCAGCTAATGGACCTTCTAGGTCTTGAAAGGAGTGGGAATTGGCTCCGGTGCCCGTCAGT
GGGCAGAGCG
